>Addgene plasmid #215463 | pINDUCER20-Src(WT) | addgene full sequence | sequence record 466102 | Addgene NGS Result
TGGAAGGGCTAATTCACTCCCAAAGAAGACAAGATATCCTTGATCTGTGGATCTACCACACACAAGGCTA
CTTCCCTGATTAGCAGAACTACACACCAGGGCCAGGGGTCAGATATCCACTGACCTTTGGATGGTGCTAC
AAGCTAGTACCAGTTGAGCCAGATAAGGTAGAAGAGGCCAATAAAGGAGAGAACACCAGCTTGTTACACC
CTGTGAGCCTGCATGGGATGGATGACCCGGAGAGAGAAGTGTTAGAGTGGAGGTTTGACAGCCGCCTAGC
ATTTCATCACGTGGCCCGAGAGCTGCATCCGGAGTACTTCAAGAACTGCTGATATCGAGCTTGCTACAAG
GGACTTTCCGCTGGGGACTTTCCAGGGAGGCGTGGCCTGGGCGGGACTGGGGAGTGGCGAGCCCTCAGAT
CCTGCATATAAGCAGCTGCTTTTTGCCTGTACTGGGTCTCTCTGGTTAGACCAGATCTGAGCCTGGGAGC
TCTCTGGCTAACTAGGGAACCCACTGCTTAAGCCTCAATAAAGCTTGCCTTGAGTGCTTCAAGTAGTGTG
TGCCCGTCTGTTGTGTGACTCTGGTAACTAGAGATCCCTCAGACCCTTTTAGTCAGTGTGGAAAATCTCT
AGCAGTGGCGCCCGAACAGGGACTTGAAAGCGAAAGGGAAACCAGAGGAGCTCTCTCGACGCAGGACTCG
GCTTGCTGAAGCGCGCACGGCAAGAGGCGAGGGGCGGCGACTGGTGAGTACGCCAAAAATTTTGACTAGC
GGAGGCTAGAAGGAGAGAGATGGGTGCGAGAGCGTCAGTATTAAGCGGGGGAGAATTAGATCGCGATGGG
AAAAAATTCGGTTAAGGCCAGGGGGAAAGAAAAAATATAAATTAAAACATATAGTATGGGCAAGCAGGGA
GCTAGAACGATTCGCAGTTAATCCTGGCCTGTTAGAAACATCAGAAGGCTGTAGACAAATACTGGGACAG
CTACAACCATCCCTTCAGACAGGATCAGAAGAACTTAGATCATTATATAATACAGTAGCAACCCTCTATT
GTGTGCATCAAAGGATAGAGATAAAAGACACCAAGGAAGCTTTAGACAAGATAGAGGAAGAGCAAAACAA
AAGTAAGACCACCGCACAGCAAGCGGCCGGCCGCTGATCTTCAGACCTGGAGGAGGAGATATGAGGGACA
ATTGGAGAAGTGAATTATATAAATATAAAGTAGTAAAAATTGAACCATTAGGAGTAGCACCCACCAAGGC
AAAGAGAAGAGTGGTGCAGAGAGAAAAAAGAGCAGTGGGAATAGGAGCTTTGTTCCTTGGGTTCTTGGGA
GCAGCAGGAAGCACTATGGGCGCAGCGTCAATGACGCTGACGGTACAGGCCAGACAATTATTGTCTGGTA
TAGTGCAGCAGCAGAACAATTTGCTGAGGGCTATTGAGGCGCAACAGCATCTGTTGCAACTCACAGTCTG
GGGCATCAAGCAGCTCCAGGCAAGAATCCTGGCTGTGGAAAGATACCTAAAGGATCAACAGCTCCTGGGG
ATTTGGGGTTGCTCTGGAAAACTCATTTGCACCACTGCTGTGCCTTGGAATGCTAGTTGGAGTAATAAAT
CTCTGGAACAGATTTGGAATCACACGACCTGGATGGAGTGGGACAGAGAAATTAACAATTACACAAGCTT
AATACACTCCTTAATTGAAGAATCGCAAAACCAGCAAGAAAAGAATGAACAAGAATTATTGGAATTAGAT
AAATGGGCAAGTTTGTGGAATTGGTTTAACATAACAAATTGGCTGTGGTATATAAAATTATTCATAATGA
TAGTAGGAGGCTTGGTAGGTTTAAGAATAGTTTTTGCTGTACTTTCTATAGTGAATAGAGTTAGGCAGGG
ATATTCACCATTATCGTTTCAGACCCACCTCCCAACCCCGAGGGGACCCGACAGGCCCGAAGGAATAGAA
GAAGAAGGTGGAGAGAGAGACAGAGACAGATCCATTCGATTAGTGAACGGATCTCGACGGTATCGCCGAA
TTCACAAATGGCAGTATTCATCCACAATTTTAAAAGAAAAGGGGGGATTGGGGGGTACAGTGCAGGGGAA
AGAATAGTAGACATAATAGCAACAGACATACAAACTAAAGAATTACAAAAACAAATTACAAAAATTCAAA
ATTTTCGGGTTTATTACAGGGACAGCAGAGATCCAGTTTGGACTAGGATCCTTTACCACTCCCTATCAGT
GATAGAGAAAAGTGAAAGTCGAGTTTACCACTCCCTATCAGTGATAGAGAAAAGTGAAAGTCGAGTTTAC
CACTCCCTATCAGTGATAGAGAAAAGTGAAAGTCGAGTTTACCACTCCCTATCAGTGATAGAGAAAAGTG
AAAGTCGAGTTTACCACTCCCTATCAGTGATAGAGAAAAGTGAAAGTCGAGTTTACCACTCCCTATCAGT
GATAGAGAAAAGTGAAAGTCGAGTTTACCACTCCCTATCAGTGATAGAGAAAAGTGAAAGTCGAGCTCGG
TACCCGGGTCGAGGTAGGCGTGTACGGTGGGAGGCCTATATAAGCAGAGCTCGTTTAGTGAACCGTCAGA
TCGCCTGGAGACGCCATCCACGCTGTTTTGACCTCCATAGAAGACACCGGGACCGATCCAGCCTCCGCGG
CCCCGAACTAGTCCAGTGTGGTGGAATTCTGCAGATATCAACAAGTTTGTACAAAAAAGCAGGCTGGCGC
CGGAACCAATTCAGTCGACTGGATCCGGTACCGCCACCATGGGGAGCAGCAAGAGCAAGCCCAAGGACCC
CAGCCAGCGCCGGCGCAGCCTGGAGCCACCCGACAGCACCCACCACGGGGGATTCCCAGCCTCGCAGACC
CCCAACAAGACAGCAGCCCCCGACACGCACCGCACCCCCAGCCGCTCCTTTGGGACCGTGGCCACCGAGC
CCAAGCTCTTCGGGGGCTTCAACACTTCTGACACCGTCACGTCGCCGCAGCGTGCCGGGGCACTGGCTGG
CGGCGTCACCACTTTCGTGGCTCTCTATGACTACGAGTCCCGGACTGAAACGGACTTGTCCTTCAAGAAA
GGAGAACGCCTGCAGATTGTCAACAACACGGAAGGTGACTGGTGGCTGGCTCATTCCCTCACTACAGGAC
AGACGGGCTACATCCCCAGTAACTATGTCGCGCCCTCAGACTCCATCCAGGCTGAAGAGTGGTACTTTGG
GAAGATCACTCGTCGGGAGTCCGAGCGGCTGCTGCTCAACCCCGAAAACCCCCGGGGAACCTTCTTGGTC
CGGGAGAGCGAGACGACAAAAGGTGCCTATTGCCTCTCCGTTTCTGACTTTGACAACGCCAAGGGGCTCA
ATGTGAAGCACTACAAGATCCGCAAGCTGGACAGCGGCGGCTTCTACATCACCTCACGCACACAGTTCAG
CAGCCTGCAGCAGCTGGTGGCCTACTACTCCAAACATGCTGATGGCTTGTGCCACCGCCTGACCAACGTC
TGCCCCACGTCCAAGCCCCAGACCCAGGGACTCGCCAAGGACGCGTGGGAAATCCCCCGGGAGTCGCTGC
GGCTGGAGGTGAAGCTGGGGCAGGGCTGCTTTGGAGAGGTCTGGATGGGGACCTGGAACGGCACCACCAG
AGTGGCCATAAAGACTCTGAAGCCCGGCACCATGTCCCCGGAGGCCTTCCTGCAGGAAGCCCAAGTGATG
AAGAAGCTCCGGCATGAGAAGCTGGTTCAGCTGTACGCAGTGGTGTCGGAAGAGCCCATCTACATCGTCA
CTGAGTACATGAGCAAGGGGAGCCTCCTGGATTTCCTGAAGGGAGAGATGGGCAAGTACCTGCGGCTGCC
ACAGCTCGTCGATATGGCTGCTCAGATTGCATCCGGCATGGCCTATGTGGAGAGGATGAACTACGTGCAC
CGAGACCTGCGGGCGGCCAACATCCTGGTGGGGGAGAACCTGGTGTGCAAGGTGGCTGACTTTGGGCTGG
CACGCCTCATCGAGGACAACGAGTACACAGCACGGCAAGGTGCCAAGTTCCCCATCAAGTGGACAGCCCC
CGAGGCAGCCCTCTATGGCCGGTTCACCATCAAGTCGGATGTCTGGTCCTTCGGCATCCTGCTGACTGAG
CTGACCACCAAGGGCCGGGTGCCATACCCAGGGATGGTCAACAGGGAGGTGCTGGACCAGGTGGAGAGGG
GCTACCGCATGCCCTGCCCGCCCGAGTGCCCCGAGTCGCTGCATGACCTCATGTGCCAGTGCTGGCGGAA
GGACCCTGAGGAGCGGCCCACTTTTGAGTACCTGCAGGCCTTCCTGGAGGACTACTTCACCTCGACAGAG
CCCCAGTACCAGCCTGGAGAGAACCTATAGTGACTCGAGATATCTAGACCCAGCTTTCTTGTACAAAGTG
GTTGATATCCAGCACAGTGGCGGCCGCTCGAGTCTAGAGGGCCCGCGGTTCGAATACCCATACGACGTCC
CAGACTACGCTTAGTAATGATTAATTAAACTAGAAATTCTACCGGGTAGGGGAGGCGCTTTTCCCAAGGC
AGTCTGGAGTAACCCACCCAAGATCTGGCCTCCGCGCCGGGTTTTGGCGCCTCCCGCGGGCGCCCCCCTC
CTCACGGCGAGCGCTGCCACGTCAGACGAAGGGCGCAGCGAGCGTCCTGATCCTTCCGCCCGGACGCTCA
GGACAGCGGCCCGCTGCTCATAAGACTCGGCCTTAGAACCCCAGTATCAGCAGAAGGACATTTTAGGACG
GGACTTGGGTGACTCTAGGGCACTGGTTTTCTTTCCAGAGAGCGGAACAGGCGAGGAAAAGTAGTCCCTT
CTCGGCGATTCTGCGGAGGGATCTCCGTGGGGCGGTGAACGCCGATGATTATATAAGGACGCGCCGGGTG
TGGCACAGCTAGTTCCGTCGCAGCCGGGATTTGGGTCGCGGTTCTTGTTTGTGGATCGCTGTGATCGTCA
CTTGGTGAGTAGCGGGCTGCTGGGCTGGCCGGGGCTTTCGTGGCCGCCGGGCCGCTCGGTGGGACGGAAG
CGTGTGGAGAGACCGCCAAGGGCTGTAGTCTGGGTCCGCGAGCAAGGTTGCCCTGAACTGGGGGTTGGGG
GGAGCGCAGCAAAATGGCGGCTGTTCCCGAGTCTTGAATGGAAGACGCTTGTGAGGCGGGCTGTGAGGTC
GTTGAAACAAGGTGGGGGGCATGGTGGGCGGCAAGAACCCAAGGTCTTGAGGCCTTCGCTAATGCGGGAA
AGCTCTTATTCGGGTGAGATGGGCTGGGGCACCATCTGGGGACCCTGACGTGAAGTTTGTCACTGACTGG
AGAACTCGGTTTGTCGTCTGTTGCGGGGGCGGCAGTTATGGCGGTGCCGTTGGGCAGTGCACCCGTACCT
TTGGGAGCGCGCGCCCTCGTCGTGTCGTGACGTCACCCGTTCTGTTGGCTTATAATGCAGGGTGGGGCCA
CCTGCCGGTAGGTGTGCGGTAGGCTTTTCTCCGTCGCAGGACGCAGGGTTCGGGCCTAGGGTAGGCTCTC
CTGAATCGACAGGCGCCGGACCTCTGGTGAGGGGAGGGATAAGTGAGGCGTCAGTTTCTTTGGTCGGTTT
TATGTACCTATCTTCTTAAGTAGCTGAAGCTCCGGTTTTGAACTATGCGCTCGGGGTTGGCGAGTGTGTT
TTGTGAAGTTTTTTAGGCACCTTTTGAAATGTAATCATTTGGGTCAATATGTAATTTTCAGTGTTAGACT
AGTAAATTGTCCGCTAAATTCTGGCCGTTTTTGGCTTTTTTGTTAGACGAAGCTTGGTACCGAGCTCGGA
TCTCCACCCCGTACCGGTCCTGCAGTCGAATTCACCATGTCTAGACTGGACAAGAGCAAAGTCATAAACG
GAGCTCTGGAATTACTCAATGGTGTCGGTATCGAAGGCCTGACGACAAGGAAACTCGCTCAAAAGCTGGG
AGTTGAGCAGCCTACCCTGTACTGGCACGTGAAGAACAAGCGGGCCCTGCTCGATGCCCTGCCAATCGAG
ATGCTGGACAGGCATCATACCCACTTCTGCCCCCTGGAAGGCGAGTCATGGCAAGACTTTCTGCGGAACA
ACGCCAAGTCATACCGCTGTGCTCTCCTCTCACATCGCGACGGGGCTAAAGTGCATCTCGGCACCCGCCC
AACAGAGAAACAGTACGAAACCCTGGAAAATCAGCTCGCGTTCCTGTGTCAGCAAGGCTTCTCCCTGGAG
AACGCACTGTACGCTCTGTCCGCCGTGGGCCACTTTACACTGGGCTGCGTATTGGAGGAACAGGAGCATC
AAGTAGCAAAAGAGGAAAGAGAGACACCTACCACCGATTCTATGCCCCCACTTCTGAGACAAGCAATTGA
GCTGTTCGACCGGCAGGGAGCCGAACCTGCCTTCCTTTTCGGCCTGGAACTAATCATATGTGGCCTGGAG
AAACAGCTAAAGTGCGAAAGCGGCGGGCCGACCGACGCCCTTGACGATTTTGACTTAGACATGCTCCCAG
CCGATGCCCTTGACGACTTTGACCTTGATATGCTGCCTGCTGACGCTCTTGACGATTTTGACCTTGACAT
GCTCCCCGGGTAACTAAGTAAGGATCCGCGGCCGCACTAGAGGAATTCCGCCCCTCTCCCCCCCCCCCCC
CTAACGTTACTGGCCGAAGCCGCTTGGAATAAGGCCGGTGTGCGTTTGTCTATATGTTATTTTCCACCAT
ATTGCCGTCTTTTGGCAATGTGAGGGCCCGGAAACCTGGCCCTGTCTTCTTGACGAGCATTCCTAGGGGT
CTTTCCCCTCTCGCCAAAGGAATGCAAGGTCTGTTGAATGTCGTGAAGGAAGCAGTTCCTCTGGAAGCTT
CTTGAAGACAAACAACGTCTGTAGCGACCCTTTGCAGGCAGCGGAACCCCCCACCTGGCGACAGGTGCCT
CTGCGGCCAAAAGCCACGTGTATAAGATACACCTGCAAAGGCGGCACAACCCCAGTGCCACGTTGTGAGT
TGGATAGTTGTGGAAAGAGTCAAATGGCTCTCCTCAAGCGTATTCAACAAGGGGCTGAAGGATGCCCAGA
AGGTACCCCATTGTATGGGATCTGATCTGGGGCCTCGGTGCACATGCTTTACATGTGTTTAGTCGAGGTT
AAAAAAACGTCTAGGCCCCCCGAACCACGGGGACGTGGTTTTCCTTTGAAAAACACGATGATAAGCTTAC
CGGTCCACCATGATTGAACAAGATGGATTGCACGCAGGTTCTCCGGCCGCTTGGGTGGAGAGGCTATTCG
GCTATGACTGGGCACAACAGACAATCGGCTGCTCTGATGCCGCCGTGTTCCGGCTGTCAGCGCAGGGGCG
CCCGGTTCTTTTTGTCAAGACCGACCTGTCCGGTGCCCTGAATGAACTGCAAGACGAGGCAGCGCGGCTA
TCGTGGCTGGCCACGACGGGCGTTCCTTGCGCAGCTGTGCTCGACGTTGTCACTGAAGCGGGAAGGGACT
GGCTGCTATTGGGCGAAGTGCCGGGGCAGGATCTCCTGTCATCTCACCTTGCTCCTGCCGAGAAAGTATC
CATCATGGCTGATGCAATGCGGCGGCTGCATACGCTTGATCCGGCTACCTGCCCATTCGACCACCAAGCG
AAACATCGCATCGAGCGAGCACGTACTCGGATGGAAGCCGGTCTTGTCGATCAGGATGATCTGGACGAAG
AGCATCAGGGGCTCGCGCCAGCCGAACTGTTCGCCAGGCTCAAGGCGAGCATGCCCGACGGCGAGGATCT
CGTCGTGACCCATGGCGATGCCTGCTTGCCGAATATCATGGTGGAAAATGGCCGCTTTTCTGGATTCATC
GACTGTGGCCGGCTGGGTGTGGCGGACCGCTATCAGGACATAGCGTTGGCTACCCGTGATATTGCTGAAG
AGCTTGGCGGCGAATGGGCTGACCGCTTCCTCGTGCTTTACGGTATCGCCGCTCCCGATTCGCAGCGCAT
CGCCTTCTATCGCCTTCTTGACGAGTTCTTCTGATGTACAAGTAAAGCGGCCGCGACTCTAGATCATAAT
CAGCCATACCACATTTGTAGAGGTTTTACTTGCTTTAAAAAACCTCCCACACCTCCCCCTGAACCTGAAA
CATAAAATGAATGCAATTGTTGTTGTTTAGTCCCTCCCAATTCGATATCAAGCTTATCGCGATAGATCCT
AATCAACCTCTGGATTACAAAATTTGTGAAAGATTGACTGGTATTCTTAACTATGTTGCTCCTTTTACGC
TATGTGGATACGCTGCTTTAATGCCTTTGTATCATGCTATTGCTTCCCGTATGGCTTTCATTTTCTCCTC
CTTGTATAAATCCTGGTTGCTGTCTCTTTATGAGGAGTTGTGGCCCGTTGTCAGGCAACGTGGCGTGGTG
TGCACTGTGTTTGCTGACGCAACCCCCACTGGTTGGGGCATTGCCACCACCTGTCAGCTCCTTTCCGGGA
CTTTCGCTTTCCCCCTCCCTATTGCCACGGCGGAACTCATCGCCGCCTGCCTTGCCCGCTGCTGGACAGG
GGCTCGGCTGTTGGGCACTGACAATTCCGTGGTGTTGTCGGGGAAATCATCGTCCTTTCCTTGGCTGCTC
GCCTGTGTTGCCACCTGGATTCTGCGCGGGACGTCCTTCTGCTACGTCCCTTCGGCCCTCAATCCAGCGG
ACCTTCCTTCCCGCGGCCTGCTGCCGGCTCTGCGGCCTCTTCCGCGTCTTCGCCTTCGCCCTCAGACGAG
TCGGATCTCCCTTTGGGCCGCCTCCCCGCCTGAGATCCTTTAAGACCAATGACTTACAAGGCAGCTGTAG
ATCTTAGCCACTTTTTAAAAGAAAAGGGGGGACTGGAAGGGCTAATTCACTCCCAACGAAGACAAGATCT
GCTTTTTGCTTGTACTGGGTCTCTCTGGTTAGACCAGATCTGAGCCTGGGAGCTCTCTGGCTAACTAGGG
AACCCACTGCTTAAGCCTCAATAAAGCTTGCCTTGAGTGCTTCAAGTAGTGTGTGCCCGTCTGTTGTGTG
ACTCTGGTAACTAGAGATCCCTCAGACCCTTTTAGTCAGTGTGGAAAATCTCTAGCAGTAGTAGTTCATG
TCATCTTATTATTCAGTATTTATAACTTGCAAAGAAATGAATATCAGAGAGTGAGAGGCCCGGGTTAATT
AAGGAAAGGGCTAGATCATTCTTGAAGACGAAAGGGCCTCGTGATACGCCTATTTTTATAGGTTAATGTC
ATGATAATAATGGTTTCTTAGACGTCAGGTGGCACTTTTCGGGGAAATGTGCGCGGAACCCCTATTTGTT
TATTTTTCTAAATACATTCAAATATGTATCCGCTCATGAGACAATAACCCTGATAAATGCTTCAATAATA
TTGAAAAAGGAAGAGTATGAGTATTCAACATTTCCGTGTCGCCCTTATTCCCTTTTTTGCGGCATTTTGC
CTTCCTGTTTTTGCTCACCCAGAAACGCTGGTGAAAGTAAAAGATGCTGAAGATCAGTTGGGTGCACGAG
TGGGTTACATCGAACTGGATCTCAACAGCGGTAAGATCCTTGAGAGTTTTCGCCCCGAAGAACGTTTTCC
AATGATGAGCACTTTTAAAGTTCTGCTATGTGGCGCGGTATTATCCCGTGTTGACGCCGGGCAAGAGCAA
CTCGGTCGCCGCATACACTATTCTCAGAATGACTTGGTTGAGTACTCACCAGTCACAGAAAAGCATCTTA
CGGATGGCATGACAGTAAGAGAATTATGCAGTGCTGCCATAACCATGAGTGATAACACTGCGGCCAACTT
ACTTCTGACAACGATCGGAGGACCGAAGGAGCTAACCGCTTTTTTGCACAACATGGGGGATCATGTAACT
CGCCTTGATCGTTGGGAACCGGAGCTGAATGAAGCCATACCAAACGACGAGCGTGACACCACGATGCCTG
TAGCAATGGCAACAACGTTGCGCAAACTATTAACTGGCGAACTACTTACTCTAGCTTCCCGGCAACAATT
AATAGACTGGATGGAGGCGGATAAAGTTGCAGGACCACTTCTGCGCTCGGCCCTTCCGGCTGGCTGGTTT
ATTGCTGATAAATCTGGAGCCGGTGAGCGTGGGTCTCGCGGTATCATTGCAGCACTGGGGCCAGATGGTA
AGCCCTCCCGTATCGTAGTTATCTACACGACGGGGAGTCAGGCAACTATGGATGAACGAAATAGACAGAT
CGCTGAGATAGGTGCCTCACTGATTAAGCATTGGTAACTGTCAGACCAAGTTTACTCATATATACTTTAG
ATTGATTTAAAACTTCATTTTTAATTTAAAAGGATCTAGGTGAAGATCCTTTTTGATAATCTCATGACCA
AAATCCCTTAACGTGAGTTTTCGTTCCACTGAGCGTCAGACCCCGTAGAAAAGATCAAAGGATCTTCTTG
AGATCCTTTTTTTCTGCGCGTAATCTGCTGCTTGCAAACAAAAAAACCACCGCTACCAGCGGTGGTTTGT
TTGCCGGATCAAGAGCTACCAACTCTTTTTCCGAAGGTAACTGGCTTCAGCAGAGCGCAGATACCAAATA
CTGTTCTTCTAGTGTAGCCGTAGTTAGGCCACCACTTCAAGAACTCTGTAGCACCGCCTACATACCTCGC
TCTGCTAATCCTGTTACCAGTGGCTGCTGCCAGTGGCGATAAGTCGTGTCTTACCGGGTTGGACTCAAGA
CGATAGTTACCGGATAAGGCGCAGCGGTCGGGCTGAACGGGGGGTTCGTGCACACAGCCCAGCTTGGAGC
GAACGACCTACACCGAACTGAGATACCTACAGCGTGAGCTATGAGAAAGCGCCACGCTTCCCGAAGGGAG
AAAGGCGGACAGGTATCCGGTAAGCGGCAGGGTCGGAACAGGAGAGCGCACGAGGGAGCTTCCAGGGGGA
AACGCCTGGTATCTTTATAGTCCTGTCGGGTTTCGCCACCTCTGACTTGAGCGTCGATTTTTGTGATGCT
CGTCAGGGGGGCGGAGCCTATGGAAAAACGCCAGCAACGCGGCCTTTTTACGGTTCCTGGCCTTTTGCTG
GCCTTTTGCTCACATGTTCTTTCCTGCGTTATCCCCTGATTCTGTGGATAACCGTATTACCGCCTTTGAG
TGAGCTGATACCGCTCGCCGCAGCCGAACGACCGAGCGCAGCGAGTCAGTGAGCGAGGAAGCGGAAGAGC
GCCCAATACGCAAACCGCCTCTCCCCGCGCGTTGGCCGATTCATTAATGCAGCAAGCTCATGGCTGACTA
ATTTTTTTTATTTATGCAGAGGCCGAGGCCGCCTCGGCCTCTGAGCTATTCCAGAAGTAGTGAGGAGGCT
TTTTTGGAGGCCTAGGCTTTTGCAAAAAGCTCCCCGTGGCACGACAGGTTTCCCGACTGGAAAGCGGGCA
GTGAGCGCAACGCAATTAATGTGAGTTAGCTCACTCATTAGGCACCCCAGGCTTTACACTTTATGCTTCC
GGCTCGTATGTTGTGTGGAATTGTGAGCGGATAACAATTTCACACAGGAAACAGCTATGACATGATTACG
AATTTCACAAATAAAGCATTTTTTTCACTGCATTCTAGTTGTGGTTTGTCCAAACTCATCAATGTATCTT
ATCATGTCTGGATCAACTGGATAACTCAAGCTAACCAAAATCATCCCAAACTTCCCACCCCATACCCTAT
TACCACTGCCAATTACCTGTGGTTTCATTTACTCTAAACCTGTGATTCCTCTGAATTATTTTCATTTTAA
AGAAATTGTATTTGTTAAATATGTACTACAAACTTAGTAGT
Features (pLannotate 1.2.2; 34 found; start..end, strand, type, name):
    377..634     +  LTR            5' LTR (truncated): truncated 5' long terminal repeat (LTR) from HIV-1
    681..806     +  misc_feature   HIV-1 Ψ: packaging signal of human immunodeficiency virus type 1
    790..1128    +  CDS            HIV-1 gag (fragment): gag protein from human immunodeficiency virus 1; gag
   1303..1536    +  misc_feature   RRE: The Rev response element (RRE) of HIV-1 allows for Rev-dependent mRNA export from the nucleus to the cytoplasm.
   1913..2013    +  CDS            Rev (fragment): human immunodeficiency virus 1 (HIV-1) Rev protein; rev; enhances nuclear export of unspliced and incompletely spliced viral mRNAs
   2058..2175    +  misc_feature   cPPT/CTS: central polypurine tract and central termination sequence of HIV-1
   2230..2500    +  protein_bind   tetracycline response element: contains seven copies of the tetracycline operator tetO tetracycline repressor TetR
   2511..2528    +  misc_feature   MCS (fragment): pUC18/19 multiple cloning site
   2533..2571    +  promoter       minimal CMV promoter: human cytomegalovirus (CMV) immediate early promoter
   2701..2725    +  protein_bind   attB1: mutant version of attB; recombination site for the Gateway® BP reaction BP Clonase™
   2769..4367    +  CDS            SRC: SRC_CHICK - Experimental evidence at protein level: Swiss-Prot protein existence level 1. Non-receptor protein tyrosine kinase which is activated following engagement of many different classes of cellular receptors including immune response receptors, integrins and other adhesion receptors, receptor protein tyrosine kinases, G protein-coupled receptors as well as cytokine receptors. Participates in signaling pathways that control a diverse spectrum of biological activities including gene transcription, immune response, cell adhesion, cell cycle progression, apoptosis, migration, and transforma
   4388..4412    -  protein_bind   attB2: mutant version of attB; recombination site for the Gateway® BP reaction BP Clonase™
   4524..4559    +  promoter       PGK promoter (fragment): mouse phosphoglycerate kinase 1 promoter
   4577..5788    +  promoter       UbC promoter: human ubiquitin C promoter
   5847..6544    +  CDS            rtTA3 (fragment): reverse tetracycline transactivator 3 activates expression from Tet-responsive promoters in the presence of doxycycline
   6474..6584    +  CDS            VP48: 3 tandem repeats of the minimal activation domain of herpes simplex virus VP16 (Cheng et al., 2013)
   6742..7204    +  misc_feature   IRES: internal ribosome entry site (IRES) of the encephalomyocarditis virus (EMCV)
   7220..8014    +  CDS            NeoR/KanR: aminoglycoside phosphotransferase from Tn5; aph(3')-II (or nptII); confers resistance to neomycin, kanamycin, and G418 (Geneticin®)
   8042..8125    +  CDS            large T antigen (fragment): large T antigen from SV40 (simian virus 40)
   8159..8179    +  misc_feature   MCS (fragment): pBluescript multiple cloning site
   8191..8779    +  misc_feature   WPRE: woodchuck hepatitis virus posttranscriptional regulatory element
   8787..8852    +  CDS            nef (fragment): NEF_HV1Z2 - Experimental evidence at protein level: Swiss-Prot protein existence level 1. Extracellular Nef protein targets CD4(+) T-lymphocytes for apoptosis by interacting with CXCR4 surface receptors. From Human immunodeficiency virus type 1 group M subtype D (isolate Z2/CDC-Z34) (HIV-1).
   8854..9087    +  LTR            3' LTR (ΔU3): self-inactivating 3' long terminal repeat (LTR) from HIV-1
   9292..9396    +  promoter       AmpR promoter: bla
   9397..10257   +  CDS            AmpR: β-lactamase; bla; confers resistance to ampicillin, carbenicillin, and related antibiotics
  10428..11016   +  rep_origin     ori: high-copy-number ColE1/pMB1/pBR322/pUC origin of replication
  11199..11253   +  CDS            lacI (fragment): lac repressor; lacI; The lac repressor binds to the lac operator to inhibit transcription in E. coli. This inhibition can be relieved by adding lactose or isopropyl-β-D-thiogalactopyranoside (IPTG).
  11259..11352   +  rep_origin     SV40 ori (fragment): SV40 origin of replication
  11377..11414   +  CDS            lacI (fragment): lac repressor; lacI; The lac repressor binds to the lac operator to inhibit transcription in E. coli. This inhibition can be relieved by adding lactose or isopropyl-β-D-thiogalactopyranoside (IPTG).
  11427..11448   +  protein_bind   CAP binding site: CAP binding activates transcription in the presence of cAMP. E. coli catabolite activator protein
  11463..11493   +  promoter       lac promoter: promoter for the E. coli lac operon
  11497..11519   +  protein_bind   lac operator (fragment): The lac repressor binds to the lac operator to inhibit transcription in E. coli. This inhibition can be relieved by adding lactose or isopropyl-β-D-thiogalactopyranoside (IPTG). lac repressor encoded by lacI
  11551..11634   +  polyA_signal   SV40 poly(A) signal (fragment): SV40 polyadenylation signal
  11801..329     +  CDS            nef (fragment) (across the origin): NEF_HV1BR - Experimental evidence at protein level: Swiss-Prot protein existence level 1. Extracellular Nef protein targets CD4(+) T-lymphocytes for apoptosis by interacting with CXCR4 surface receptors (PubMed:14990729). From Human immunodeficiency virus type 1 group M subtype B (isolate BRU/LAI) (HIV-1).
