[The description below was written by a language model from this plasmid's Addgene catalogue record and pLannotate feature annotations shown in this document.]
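Description:
pINDUCER20-Src(WT) is an 11.8 kb HIV-1-based lentiviral transfer vector built on the pINDUCER20 backbone, designed for doxycycline-inducible expression of wild-type chicken (G. gallus) Src, a non-receptor protein tyrosine kinase that acts downstream of integrins, adhesion receptors and many other receptor classes. It is propagated in E. coli through a high-copy ColE1/pUC-type origin with ampicillin resistance (β-lactamase). The viral portion carries a truncated 5' LTR, the Ψ packaging signal with a gag fragment, the Rev response element, cPPT/CTS, a WPRE to enhance transcript expression, and a ΔU3 self-inactivating 3' LTR. The genome can therefore be packaged when helper functions are supplied in trans, and after integration it lacks LTR promoter activity.

The vector is an all-in-one Tet-On system. The roughly 1.6 kb Src coding sequence was introduced by Gateway cloning and sits between attB1 and attB2 sites, downstream of a tetracycline response element with seven tetO copies fused to a minimal CMV promoter. A second, constitutive cassette uses the human ubiquitin C promoter to drive rtTA3, the reverse tetracycline transactivator, linked through an EMCV IRES to the neomycin phosphotransferase gene. Transduced cells can thus be selected with G418 and constitutively produce the transactivator, which binds the response element and switches on Src only when doxycycline is present. No epitope tag or fluorescent reporter is annotated on the insert. The remaining annotated fragments (lac elements, SV40 ori and poly(A) pieces, nef and large T fragments) appear to be backbone remnants. The associated publication concerns integrin β1 phosphorylation and breast cancer cell invasion, consistent with use for generating stable cell lines with controllable Src expression.
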