Addgene plasmid #215463: pINDUCER20-Src(WT)
Purpose: Dox-inducible lentiviral transfer vector with Src wild-type (WT)
Depositing lab: Johanna Ivaska. Depositing organization: Turku Bioscience Centre. Publication: Dynamic regulation of integrin beta1 phosphorylation supports invasion of breast cancer cells. Conway JRW, Joshi O, Kaivola J, Follain G, Gounis M, Kuhl D, Ivaska J. Nat Cell Biol. 2025 May 26. doi: 10.1038/s41556-025-01663-4. PubMed 40419795.
Backbone
  Vector backbone: pINDUCER20
  Backbone manufacturer: Addgene plasmid #44012
  Total vector size (bp): 11801
  Vector type: Lentiviral
  Selectable markers: Neomycin (select with G418)
Growth in bacteria
  Bacterial resistance: Ampicillin, 100 μg/mL
  Growth temperature: 37°C
  Growth strain: NEB Stable
  Copy number: High Copy
Gene/Insert
  Gene/Insert name: Src
  Species: G. gallus (chicken)
  Insert size (bp): 1602
  GenBank ID: NM_205457.4
  Entrez Gene: SRC (a.k.a. PP60C-SCR, SDR, c-src)
  Promoter: mCMV, Doxycycline-inducible
  Cloning method: Gateway Cloning
  Sequencing primers: 5′ mCMV_F; 3′ WPRE_R
Terms and licenses: Academic/Nonprofit Terms; Industry Terms
How to cite: pINDUCER20-Src(WT) was a gift from Johanna Ivaska (Addgene plasmid # 215463 ; http://n2t.net/addgene:215463 ; RRID:Addgene_215463)
